Addgene plasmid #53805: NRIP1_pCSdest
Depositing lab: Roger Reeves. Depositing organization: Johns Hopkins University and School of Medicine. Publication: Survey of Human Chromosome 21 Gene Expression Effects on Early Development in Danio rerio. Edie S, Zaghloul NA, Leitch CC, Klinedinst DK, Lebron J, Thole JF, McCallion AS, Katsanis N, Reeves RH. G3 (Bethesda). 2018 Jul 2;8(7):2215-2223. doi: 10.1534/g3.118.200144. PubMed 29760202.
Backbone
  Vector backbone: pCSDest
  Backbone manufacturer: Lawson Lab (Addgene Plasmid 22423)
  Backbone size w/o insert (bp): 4095
  Vector type: Mammalian Expression
Growth in bacteria
  Bacterial resistance: Ampicillin, 100 μg/mL
  Growth temperature: 37°C
  Growth strain: Top10
  Copy number: High Copy
Gene/Insert
  Gene/Insert name: NRIP1
  Species: H. sapiens (human)
  Insert size (bp): 3477
  Entrez Gene: NRIP1 (a.k.a. CAKUT3, RIP140)
  Promoter: SP6 and CMV
  Cloning method: Gateway Cloning
  Sequencing primers: 5′ CMV-F; 3′ EBV-Rev
Terms and licenses: Academic/Nonprofit Terms; Industry Terms
Depositor comments: BC040361
How to cite: NRIP1_pCSdest was a gift from Roger Reeves (Addgene plasmid # 53805 ; http://n2t.net/addgene:53805 ; RRID:Addgene_53805)
