[The description below was written by a language model from this plasmid's Addgene catalogue record.]
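Description:
NRIP1_pCSdest is a mammalian expression plasmid carrying the human NRIP1 gene (also known as RIP140 or CAKUT3), which encodes nuclear receptor interacting protein 1, a transcriptional coregulator encoded on chromosome 21. The insert of about 3.5 kb was moved by Gateway recombination into pCSDest, a roughly 4.1 kb Gateway destination version of the pCS2-type vector family. A depositor comment points to a cDNA clone accession as the likely source of the coding sequence. The plasmid is maintained in E. coli at high copy number under ampicillin selection. No feature table accompanies the record, so the origin of replication, polyadenylation signal and the recombination scars flanking the insert are not individually documented. No epitope tags or reporter fusions are listed.

The record lists two promoters upstream of the insert, CMV and SP6, which give the construct two modes of use. The CMV promoter drives strong constitutive transcription by RNA polymerase II after DNA is delivered into vertebrate cells. The SP6 phage promoter allows in vitro transcription of the insert, usually to make synthetic mRNA for microinjection into embryos. The associated publication surveyed how expression of human chromosome 21 genes affects early development in zebrafish. This suggests the plasmid belongs to a set of clones built to overexpress individual chromosome 21 genes in embryos and score the resulting phenotypes, an approach relevant to gene dosage effects in trisomy 21. The construct should also serve for general overexpression of human NRIP1 in cultured cells.
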