>Addgene plasmid #53805 | NRIP1_pCSdest | addgene partial sequence | sequence record 94660 | EBV-rev 5'-GTGGTTTGTCCAAACTCATC-3'
CGTATACGACTCACTATAGTTCTAGAGGCTCGAGAGGATCACCACTTTGTACAAGAAAGCTGGGTTCTAT
TCTGATTCTTTCTTTATCGTTAGCACGCTTCCCAGAAGTCCATAAACTTCTCCATTTGCGCTGTGTGGGC
GAGAAGCATTATTTCCCATATGGCTATTGTAAGGGCTTCTTAAATTAAAGAAAGAAGCTTTCGTTTCTGC
AGTAGGAAGTAACTCTTCTTTGGCTGTGACCTGTGAGACACTTTCAGCAGATGAAGCCTCCCTCCAAATG
TCCTTGTCTTGTGTTTCTCGACTGGTAACAGAATTGCCTCCTTTTTGAAGCATGTAATATAGTATTGGGT
TGGTTTTGGTCAATCTTGGAGAGTCTTTTTCATACTCATTCTTCTCCGCATCAGTGATAACCCACTTAAT
GGGTCCTTTCTCACTGGGCATGGAACACCCATTCAAAAGCCCAGATTCTGGTCTAGACCCTGCACAGCCC
AAGTGCTCAGGGAAAGTAGGACTCACAGGAGTTTTTACTACACCTGGGTATGAAAATGTCCTGTTATCCA
TGCAACTGCTGGGCTGAGTGGAACTGTACATCAGTCCATTTAAAGAAGAAATGCTAAATTCAGGTTTGCT
GTTGGTCACATTATTTTTGTGTCCTTTCTTTTTACTG
