>Addgene plasmid #53805 | NRIP1_pCSdest | addgene partial sequence | sequence record 94707 | CMV-F 5'-CGCAAATGGGCGGTAGGCGTG-3'
GCATGCTCGTTTAGGGAACCGCCATTCTGCCTGGGGACGTCGGAGCAAGCTTGATTTAGGTGACACTATA
GAATACAAGCTACTTGTTCTTTTTGCAGGATCCCATCGATTCGAATTCAAGGATCACAAGTTTGTACAAA
AAAGCAGGCACCATGACTCATGGAGAAGAGCTTGGCTCTGATGTGCACCAGGATTCTATTGTTTTAACTT
ACCTAGAAGGATTACTAATGCATCAGGCAGCAGGGGGATCAGGTACTGCCGTTGACAAAAAGTCTGCTGG
GCATAATGAAGAGGATCAGAACTTTAACATTTCTGGCAGTGCATTTCCCACCTGTCAAAGTAATGGTCCA
GTTCTCAATACACATACATATCAGGGGTCTGGCATGCTGCACCTCAAAAAAGCCAGACTGTTGCAGTCTT
CTGAGGACTGGAATGCAGCAAAGCGGAAGAGGCTGTCTGATTCTATCATGAATTTAAACGTAAAGAAGGA
AGCTTTGCTAGCTGGCATGGTTGACAGTGTGCCTAAAGGCAAACAGGATAGCACATTACTGGCCTCTTTG
CTTCAGTCATTCAGCTCTAGGCTGCAGACTGTTGCTCTGTCACAACAAATCAGGCAGAGCCTCAAGGAGC
AAGGATATGCCCTCAGTCATGATTCTTTAAAAGTGGAGAAGGATTTAAGGTGCTATGGTGTTGCATCAAG
TCACTTAAAAACTTTGTTGAAGAAAAGTAAAGTTAAAGATCAAAAGCCTGATACGAATCTTCCTGATGTG
ACTAAAAACCTCATCAGAGATAGGTTTGCAGAGTCTCCTCATCATGTTGGACAAAGTGGAACAAAGGTCA
TGAGTGAACCGTTGTCATGTGCTGCAAGATTACAGGCTGTTGCAAGCAT
